Addgene plasmid #92112: pX330-HA-dSpCas9
Purpose: Expression plasmid for human codon-optimized dead/inactive SpCas9 (without U6-sgRNA coding sequence)
Depositing lab: Ervin Welker. Depositing organization: HUN-REN Biological Research Centre Szeged (HUN-REN Szegedi Biológiai Kutatóközpont). Publication: Crossing enhanced and high fidelity SpCas9 nucleases to optimize specificity and cleavage. Kulcsar PI, Talas A, Huszar K, Ligeti Z, Toth E, Weinhardt N, Fodor E, Welker E. Genome Biol. 2017 Oct 6;18(1):190. doi: 10.1186/s13059-017-1318-8. PubMed 28985763.
Backbone
  Vector backbone: pX330-like (without U6-sgRNA coding sequence)
  Total vector size (bp): 8017
  Vector type: Mammalian Expression, CRISPR
Growth in bacteria
  Bacterial resistance: Ampicillin, 100 μg/mL
  Growth temperature: 37°C
  Growth strain: NEB Stable
  Copy number: High Copy
Gene/Insert
  Gene/Insert name: dead/inactive SpCas9 (alt name: dSpCas9)
  Species: S. pyogenes
  Insert size (bp): 4215
  Mutation: D10A, H840A
  Promoter: Cbh
  Tag / fusion protein: HA tag (N terminal on insert); NLS (N terminal on insert); NLS (C terminal on insert)
  Cloning method: Unknown
  Sequencing primers: 5′ GACTCAAGACGATAGTTACC
Terms and licenses: Academic/Nonprofit Terms; Industry Terms: Not Available to Industry
Depositor comments: Alternate plasmid name: pCbh-HA-NLS-dSpCas9-NLS (no U6-sgRNA coding sequence) For detailed information and plasmid usage, please see the associated publication.
How to cite: pX330-HA-dSpCas9 was a gift from Ervin Welker (Addgene plasmid # 92112 ; http://n2t.net/addgene:92112 ; RRID:Addgene_92112)
