[The description below was written by a language model from this plasmid's Addgene catalogue record and the feature table of its GenBank file.]
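Description:
pX330-HA-dSpCas9 is a mammalian expression plasmid of about 8 kb, built on a pX330-like CRISPR backbone from which the U6-sgRNA cassette has been removed. It therefore supplies only the Cas9 protein component, and any guide RNA has to be provided from a separate construct. It is propagated in E. coli through a high-copy ColE1/pUC-type origin and selected with ampicillin via the beta-lactamase gene. An f1 phage origin is also present. A single AAV2 inverted terminal repeat lies downstream of the expression cassette. With only one ITR annotated, the plasmid is not set up as an AAV packaging vector, and this element appears to be a remnant of the parental backbone.

The payload is a human codon-optimized Streptococcus pyogenes Cas9 carrying the D10A mutation in the RuvC domain and the H840A mutation in the HNH domain. Together these abolish endonuclease activity while preserving RNA-guided DNA binding. The coding sequence begins with an N-terminal HA epitope tag for detection, followed by an SV40 large T antigen nuclear localization signal. A bipartite nucleoplasmin NLS at the C terminus further promotes nuclear import. Expression is driven by the Cbh promoter, a compact hybrid of the CMV enhancer, the chicken beta-actin promoter and a chicken beta-actin/minute virus of mice hybrid intron. Transcripts are terminated by the bovine growth hormone polyadenylation signal.

The plasmid was deposited with a study comparing enhanced and high-fidelity SpCas9 nuclease variants for specificity and cleavage. The record does not specify its exact role there, though a catalytically inactive Cas9 would plausibly serve as a non-cutting control in mammalian cells.
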