LOCUS       Exported 8014 bp ds-DNA circular SYN 13-MAY-2021
DEFINITION  Expression plasmid for human codon-optimized dead/inactive SpCas9
            (without U6-sgRNA coding sequence).
ACCESSION   .
VERSION     .
KEYWORDS    pX330-HA-dSpCas9
SOURCE      synthetic DNA construct
  ORGANISM  synthetic DNA construct
REFERENCE   1 (bases 1 to 8014)
  AUTHORS   Kulcsar PI, Talas A, Huszar K, Ligeti Z, Toth E, Weinhardt N, Fodor
            E, Welker E
  TITLE     Crossing enhanced and high fidelity SpCas9 nucleases to optimize
            specificity and cleavage.
  JOURNAL   Genome Biol. 2017 Oct 6;18(1):190. doi: 10.1186/s13059-017-1318-8.
  PUBMED    28985763
REFERENCE   2 (bases 1 to 8014)
  AUTHORS   .
  TITLE     Direct Submission
  JOURNAL   Exported May 13, 2021 from SnapGene Server 1.1.58
            http://www.snapgene.com
FEATURES             Location/Qualifiers
     source          1..8014
                     /organism="synthetic DNA construct"
                     /mol_type="other DNA"
     enhancer        1..286
                     /label=CMV enhancer
                     /note="human cytomegalovirus immediate early enhancer;
                     contains an 18-bp deletion relative to the standard CMV
                     enhancer"
     promoter        288..563
                     /label=chicken beta-actin promoter
     intron          564..791
                     /label=hybrid intron
                     /note="hybrid between chicken beta-actin (CBA) and minute
                     virus of mice (MMV) introns (Gray et al., 2011)"
     CDS             812..838
                     /codon_start=1
                     /product="HA (human influenza hemagglutinin) epitope tag"
                     /label=HA
                     /translation="YPYDVPDYA"
     CDS             842..862
                     /codon_start=1
                     /product="nuclear localization signal of SV40 (simian virus
                     40) large T antigen"
                     /label=SV40 NLS
                     /translation="PKKKRKV"
     CDS             872..4972
                     /codon_start=1
                     /product="catalytically dead mutant of the Cas9
                     endonuclease from the Streptococcus pyogenes Type II
                     CRISPR/Cas system"
                     /label=dCas9
                     /note="RNA-guided DNA-binding protein that lacks
                     endonuclease activity due to the D10A mutation in the RuvC
                     catalytic domain and the H840A mutation in the HNH
                     catalytic domain"
                     /translation="DKKYSIGLAIGTNSVGWAVITDEYKVPSKKFKVLGNTDRHSIKKN
                     LIGALLFDSGETAEATRLKRTARRRYTRRKNRICYLQEIFSNEMAKVDDSFFHRLEESF
                     LVEEDKKHERHPIFGNIVDEVAYHEKYPTIYHLRKKLVDSTDKADLRLIYLALAHMIKF
                     RGHFLIEGDLNPDNSDVDKLFIQLVQTYNQLFEENPINASGVDAKAILSARLSKSRRLE
                     NLIAQLPGEKKNGLFGNLIALSLGLTPNFKSNFDLAEDAKLQLSKDTYDDDLDNLLAQI
                     GDQYADLFLAAKNLSDAILLSDILRVNTEITKAPLSASMIKRYDEHHQDLTLLKALVRQ
                     QLPEKYKEIFFDQSKNGYAGYIDGGASQEEFYKFIKPILEKMDGTEELLVKLNREDLLR
                     KQRTFDNGSIPHQIHLGELHAILRRQEDFYPFLKDNREKIEKILTFRIPYYVGPLARGN
                     SRFAWMTRKSEETITPWNFEEVVDKGASAQSFIERMTNFDKNLPNEKVLPKHSLLYEYF
                     TVYNELTKVKYVTEGMRKPAFLSGEQKKAIVDLLFKTNRKVTVKQLKEDYFKKIECFDS
                     VEISGVEDRFNASLGTYHDLLKIIKDKDFLDNEENEDILEDIVLTLTLFEDREMIEERL
                     KTYAHLFDDKVMKQLKRRRYTGWGRLSRKLINGIRDKQSGKTILDFLKSDGFANRNFMQ
                     LIHDDSLTFKEDIQKAQVSGQGDSLHEHIANLAGSPAIKKGILQTVKVVDELVKVMGRH
                     KPENIVIEMARENQTTQKGQKNSRERMKRIEEGIKELGSQILKEHPVENTQLQNEKLYL
                     YYLQNGRDMYVDQELDINRLSDYDVDAIVPQSFLKDDSIDNKVLTRSDKNRGKSDNVPS
                     EEVVKKMKNYWRQLLNAKLITQRKFDNLTKAERGGLSELDKAGFIKRQLVETRQITKHV
                     AQILDSRMNTKYDENDKLIREVKVITLKSKLVSDFRKDFQFYKVREINNYHHAHDAYLN
                     AVVGTALIKKYPKLESEFVYGDYKVYDVRKMIAKSEQEIGKATAKYFFYSNIMNFFKTE
                     ITLANGEIRKRPLIETNGETGEIVWDKGRDFATVRKVLSMPQVNIVKKTEVQTGGFSKE
                     SILPKRNSDKLIARKKDWDPKKYGGFDSPTVAYSVLVVAKVEKGKSKKLKSVKELLGIT
                     IMERSSFEKNPIDFLEAKGYKEVKKDLIIKLPKYSLFELENGRKRMLASAGELQKGNEL
                     ALPSKYVNFLYLASHYEKLKGSPEDNEQKQLFVEQHKHYLDEIIEQISEFSKRVILADA
                     NLDKVLSAYNKHRDKPIREQAENIIHLFTLTNLGAPAAFKYFDTTIDRKRYTSTKEVLD
                     ATLIHQSITGLYETRIDLSQLGGD"
     CDS             4973..5020
                     /codon_start=1
                     /product="bipartite nuclear localization signal from
                     nucleoplasmin"
                     /label=nucleoplasmin NLS
                     /translation="KRPAATKKAGQAKKKK"
     primer_bind     complement(5045..5062)
                     /label=BGH-rev
                     /note="Bovine growth hormone terminator, reverse primer.
                     Also called BGH reverse"
     polyA_signal    5051..5258
                     /label=bGH poly(A) signal
                     /note="bovine growth hormone polyadenylation signal"
     repeat_region   5267..5407
                     /label=AAV2 ITR
                     /note="inverted terminal repeat of adeno-associated virus
                     serotype 2"
     repeat_region   5267..5396
                     /label=AAV2 ITR
     rep_origin      5482..5937
                     /direction=RIGHT
                     /label=f1 ori
                     /note="f1 bacteriophage origin of replication; arrow
                     indicates direction of (+) strand synthesis"
     primer_bind     complement(5569..5588)
                     /label=F1ori-R
                     /note="F1 origin, reverse primer"
     primer_bind     5779..5800
                     /label=F1ori-F
                     /note="F1 origin, forward primer"
     primer_bind     complement(5954..5973)
                     /label=pRS-marker
                     /note="pRS vectors, use to sequence yeast selectable
                     marker"
     primer_bind     6073..6095
                     /label=pGEX 3'
                     /note="pGEX vectors, reverse primer"
     primer_bind     complement(6133..6151)
                     /label=pBRforEco
                     /note="pBR322 vectors, upsteam of EcoRI site, forward
                     primer"
     promoter        6219..6323
                     /gene="bla"
                     /label=AmpR promoter
     CDS             6324..7184
                     /codon_start=1
                     /gene="bla"
                     /product="beta-lactamase"
                     /label=AmpR
                     /note="confers resistance to ampicillin, carbenicillin, and
                     related antibiotics"
                     /translation="MSIQHFRVALIPFFAAFCLPVFAHPETLVKVKDAEDQLGARVGYI
                     ELDLNSGKILESFRPEERFPMMSTFKVLLCGAVLSRIDAGQEQLGRRIHYSQNDLVEYS
                     PVTEKHLTDGMTVRELCSAAITMSDNTAANLLLTTIGGPKELTAFLHNMGDHVTRLDRW
                     EPELNEAIPNDERDTTMPVAMATTLRKLLTGELLTLASRQQLIDWMEADKVAGPLLRSA
                     LPAGWFIADKSGAGERGSRGIIAALGPDGKPSRIVVIYTTGSQATMDERNRQIAEIGAS
                     LIKHW"
     primer_bind     complement(6542..6561)
                     /label=Amp-R
                     /note="Ampicillin resistance gene, reverse primer"
     rep_origin      7355..7943
                     /direction=RIGHT
                     /label=ori
                     /note="high-copy-number ColE1/pMB1/pBR322/pUC origin of
                     replication"
     primer_bind     7844..7863
                     /label=pBR322ori-F
                     /note="pBR322 origin, forward primer"
ORIGIN
        1 cgttacataa cttacggtaa atggcccgcc tggctgaccg cccaacgacc cccgcccatt
       61 gacgtcaata gtaacgccaa tagggacttt ccattgacgt caatgggtgg agtatttacg
      121 gtaaactgcc cacttggcag tacatcaagt gtatcatatg ccaagtacgc cccctattga
      181 cgtcaatgac ggtaaatggc ccgcctggca ttgtgcccag tacatgacct tatgggactt
      241 tcctacttgg cagtacatct acgtattagt catcgctatt accatggtcg aggtgagccc
      301 cacgttctgc ttcactctcc ccatctcccc cccctcccca cccccaattt tgtatttatt
      361 tattttttaa ttattttgtg cagcgatggg ggcggggggg gggggggcgc gcgccaggcg
      421 gggcggggcg gggcgagggg cggggcgggg cgaggcggag aggtgcggcg gcagccaatc
      481 agagcggcgc gctccgaaag tttcctttta tggcgaggcg gcggcggcgg cggccctata
      541 aaaagcgaag cgcgcggcgg gcgggagtcg ctgcgcgctg ccttcgcccc gtgccccgct
      601 ccgccgccgc ctcgcgccgc ccgccccggc tctgactgac cgcgttactc ccacaggtga
      661 gcgggcggga cggcccttct cctccgggct gtaattagct gagcaagagg taagggttta
      721 agggatggtt ggttggtggg gtattaatgt ttaattacct ggagcacctg cctgaaatca
      781 ctttttttca ggttggaccg gtgccaccat gtacccatac gatgttccag attacgcttc
      841 gccgaagaaa aagcgcaagg tcgaagcgtc cgacaagaag tacagcatcg gcctggccat
      901 cggcaccaac tctgtgggct gggccgtgat caccgacgag tacaaggtgc ccagcaagaa
      961 attcaaggtg ctgggcaaca ccgaccggca cagcatcaag aagaacctga tcggagccct
     1021 gctgttcgac agcggcgaaa cagccgaggc cacccggctg aagagaaccg ccagaagaag
     1081 atacaccaga cggaagaacc ggatctgcta tctgcaagag atcttcagca acgagatggc
     1141 caaggtggac gacagcttct tccacagact ggaagagtcc ttcctggtgg aagaggataa
     1201 gaagcacgag cggcacccca tcttcggcaa catcgtggac gaggtggcct accacgagaa
     1261 gtaccccacc atctaccacc tgagaaagaa actggtggac agcaccgaca aggccgacct
     1321 gcggctgatc tatctggccc tggcccacat gatcaagttc cggggccact tcctgatcga
     1381 gggcgacctg aaccccgaca acagcgacgt ggacaagctg ttcatccagc tggtgcagac
     1441 ctacaaccag ctgttcgagg aaaaccccat caacgccagc ggcgtggacg ccaaggccat
     1501 cctgtctgcc agactgagca agagcagacg gctggaaaat ctgatcgccc agctgcccgg
     1561 cgagaagaag aatggcctgt tcggcaacct gattgccctg agcctgggcc tgacccccaa
     1621 cttcaagagc aacttcgacc tggccgagga tgccaaactg cagctgagca aggacaccta
     1681 cgacgacgac ctggacaacc tgctggccca gatcggcgac cagtacgccg acctgtttct
     1741 ggccgccaag aacctgtccg acgccatcct gctgagcgac atcctgagag tgaacaccga
     1801 gatcaccaag gcccccctga gcgcctctat gatcaagaga tacgacgagc accaccagga
     1861 cctgaccctg ctgaaagctc tcgtgcggca gcagctgcct gagaagtaca aagagatttt
     1921 cttcgaccag agcaagaacg gctacgccgg ctacattgac ggcggagcca gccaggaaga
     1981 gttctacaag ttcatcaagc ccatcctgga aaagatggac ggcaccgagg aactgctcgt
     2041 gaagctgaac agagaggacc tgctgcggaa gcagcggacc ttcgacaacg gcagcatccc
     2101 ccaccagatc cacctgggag agctgcacgc cattctgcgg cggcaggaag atttttaccc
     2161 attcctgaag gacaaccggg aaaagatcga gaagatcctg accttccgca tcccctacta
     2221 cgtgggccct ctggccaggg gaaacagcag attcgcctgg atgaccagaa agagcgagga
     2281 aaccatcacc ccctggaact tcgaggaagt ggtggacaag ggcgcttccg cccagagctt
     2341 catcgagcgg atgaccaact tcgataagaa cctgcccaac gagaaggtgc tgcccaagca
     2401 cagcctgctg tacgagtact tcaccgtgta taacgagctg accaaagtga aatacgtgac
     2461 cgagggaatg agaaagcccg ccttcctgag cggcgagcag aaaaaggcca tcgtggacct
     2521 gctgttcaag accaaccgga aagtgaccgt gaagcagctg aaagaggact acttcaagaa
     2581 aatcgagtgc ttcgactccg tggaaatctc cggcgtggaa gatcggttca acgcctccct
     2641 gggcacatac cacgatctgc tgaaaattat caaggacaag gacttcctgg acaatgagga
     2701 aaacgaggac attctggaag atatcgtgct gaccctgaca ctgtttgagg acagagagat
     2761 gatcgaggaa cggctgaaaa cctatgccca cctgttcgac gacaaagtga tgaagcagct
     2821 gaagcggcgg agatacaccg gctggggcag gctgagccgg aagctgatca acggcatccg
     2881 ggacaagcag tccggcaaga caatcctgga tttcctgaag tccgacggct tcgccaacag
     2941 aaacttcatg cagctgatcc acgacgacag cctgaccttt aaagaggaca tccagaaagc
     3001 ccaggtgtcc ggccagggcg atagcctgca cgagcacatt gccaatctgg ccggcagccc
     3061 cgccattaag aagggcatcc tgcagacagt gaaggtggtg gacgagctcg tgaaagtgat
     3121 gggccggcac aagcccgaga acatcgtgat cgaaatggcc agagagaacc agaccaccca
     3181 gaagggacag aagaacagcc gcgagagaat gaagcggatc gaagagggca tcaaagagct
     3241 gggcagccag atcctgaaag aacaccccgt ggaaaacacc cagctgcaga acgagaagct
     3301 gtacctgtac tacctgcaga atgggcggga tatgtacgtg gaccaggaac tggacatcaa
     3361 ccggctgtcc gactacgatg tggacgccat cgtgcctcag agctttctga aggacgactc
     3421 catcgacaac aaggtgctga ccagaagcga caagaaccgg ggcaagagcg acaacgtgcc
     3481 ctccgaagag gtcgtgaaga agatgaagaa ctactggcgg cagctgctga acgccaagct
     3541 gattacccag agaaagttcg acaatctgac caaggccgag agaggcggcc tgagcgaact
     3601 ggataaggcc ggcttcatca agagacagct ggtggaaacc cggcagatca caaagcacgt
     3661 ggcacagatc ctggactccc ggatgaacac taagtacgac gagaatgaca agctgatccg
     3721 ggaagtgaaa gtgatcaccc tgaagtccaa gctggtgtcc gatttccgga aggatttcca
     3781 gttttacaaa gtgcgcgaga tcaacaacta ccaccacgcc cacgacgcct acctgaacgc
     3841 cgtcgtggga accgccctga tcaaaaagta ccctaagctg gaaagcgagt tcgtgtacgg
     3901 cgactacaag gtgtacgacg tgcggaagat gatcgccaag agcgagcagg aaatcggcaa
     3961 ggctaccgcc aagtacttct tctacagcaa catcatgaac tttttcaaga ccgagattac
     4021 cctggccaac ggcgagatcc ggaagcggcc tctgatcgag acaaacggcg aaaccgggga
     4081 gatcgtgtgg gataagggcc gggattttgc caccgtgcgg aaagtgctga gcatgcccca
     4141 agtgaatatc gtgaaaaaga ccgaggtgca gacaggcggc ttcagcaaag agtctatcct
     4201 gcccaagagg aacagcgata agctgatcgc cagaaagaag gactgggacc ctaagaagta
     4261 cggcggcttc gacagcccca ccgtggccta ttctgtgctg gtggtggcca aagtggaaaa
     4321 gggcaagtcc aagaaactga agagtgtgaa agagctgctg gggatcacca tcatggaaag
     4381 aagcagcttc gagaagaatc ccatcgactt tctggaagcc aagggctaca aagaagtgaa
     4441 aaaggacctg atcatcaagc tgcctaagta ctccctgttc gagctggaaa acggccggaa
     4501 gagaatgctg gcctctgccg gcgaactgca gaagggaaac gaactggccc tgccctccaa
     4561 atatgtgaac ttcctgtacc tggccagcca ctatgagaag ctgaagggct cccccgagga
     4621 taatgagcag aaacagctgt ttgtggaaca gcacaagcac tacctggacg agatcatcga
     4681 gcagatcagc gagttctcca agagagtgat cctggccgac gctaatctgg acaaagtgct
     4741 gtccgcctac aacaagcacc gggataagcc catcagagag caggccgaga atatcatcca
     4801 cctgtttacc ctgaccaatc tgggagcccc tgccgccttc aagtactttg acaccaccat
     4861 cgaccggaag aggtacacca gcaccaaaga ggtgctggac gccaccctga tccaccagag
     4921 catcaccggc ctgtacgaga cacggatcga cctgtctcag ctgggaggcg acaaaaggcc
     4981 ggcggccacg aaaaaggccg gccaggcaaa aaagaaaaag taattcctag agctcgctga
     5041 tcagcctcga ctgtgccttc tagttgccag ccatctgttg tttgcccctc ccccgtgcct
     5101 tccttgaccc tggaaggtgc cactcccact gtcctttcct aataaaatga ggaaattgca
     5161 tcgcattgtc tgagtaggtg tcattctatt ctggggggtg gggtggggca ggacagcaag
     5221 ggggaggatt gggaagagaa tagcaggcat gctggggagc ggccgcagga acccctagtg
     5281 atggagttgg ccactccctc tctgcgcgct cgctcgctca ctgaggccgg gcgaccaaag
     5341 gtcgcccgac gcccgggctt tgcccgggcg gcctcagtga gcgagcgagc gcgcagctgc
     5401 ctgcaggggc gcctgatgcg gtattttctc cttacgcatc tgtgcggtat ttcacaccgc
     5461 atannnnnnn nnnnnnnnnn nnnnnnnnnn nnnnnnnnnn nnnnnnnnnn nnnnnnnnnn
     5521 nnnnnnnnnn nnnnnnnnnn nnnnnnnnnn nnnnnnnntn nnnnnnnnnn nnnnnnnnnn
     5581 nnnnnnnnnn nnnnnnnnnn nnnnncnnnn nnnnnnnnnn nnnnnnnnnn nnnnnnnnnn
     5641 nnnnnnnnnn nnnnnnnnnn nnnnnnnnnn nnnnnnnnnn nnnnnnnnnn nnnnnnnnnn
     5701 nnnnnnnnnn nnnnnnnnnn nnnnnnnnnn nnnnnnnnnn nnnnnnncct ttgacgttgg
     5761 agtccacgtt ctttaatagt ggactcttgt tccaaactgg aacaacactc aactctatct
     5821 cgggctattc ttttgattta taagggattt tgccgatttc ggtctattgg ttaaaaaatg
     5881 agctgattta acaaaaattt aacgcgaatt ttaacaaaat attaacgttt acaattttat
     5941 ggtgcactct cagtacaatc tgctctgatg ccgcatagtt aagccagccc cgacacccgc
     6001 caacacccgc tgacgcgccc tgacgggctt gtctgctccc ggcatccgct tacagacaag
     6061 ctgtgaccgt ctccgggagc tgcatgtgtc agaggttttc accgtcatca ccgaaacgcg
     6121 cgagacgaaa gggcctcgtg atacgcctat ttttataggt taatgtcatg ataataatgg
     6181 tttcttagac gtcaggtggc acttttcggg gaaatgtgcg cggaacccct atttgtttat
     6241 ttttctaaat acattcaaat atgtatccgc tcatgagaca ataaccctga taaatgcttc
     6301 aataatattg aaaaaggaag agtatgagta ttcaacattt ccgtgtcgcc cttattccct
     6361 tttttgcggc attttgcctt cctgtttttg ctcacccaga aacgctggtg aaagtaaaag
     6421 atgctgaaga tcagttgggt gcacgagtgg gttacatcga actggatctc aacagcggta
     6481 agatccttga gagttttcgc cccgaagaac gttttccaat gatgagcact tttaaagttc
     6541 tgctatgtgg cgcggtatta tcccgtattg acgccgggca agagcaactc ggtcgccgca
     6601 tacactattc tcagaatgac ttggttgagt actcaccagt cacagaaaag catcttacgg
     6661 atggcatgac agtaagagaa ttatgcagtg ctgccataac catgagtgat aacactgcgg
     6721 ccaacttact tctgacaacg atcggaggac cgaaggagct aaccgctttt ttgcacaaca
     6781 tgggggatca tgtaactcgc cttgatcgtt gggaaccgga gctgaatgaa gccataccaa
     6841 acgacgagcg tgacaccacg atgcctgtag caatggcaac aacgttgcgc aaactattaa
     6901 ctggcgaact acttactcta gcttcccggc aacaattaat agactggatg gaggcggata
     6961 aagttgcagg accacttctg cgctcggccc ttccggctgg ctggtttatt gctgataaat
     7021 ctggagccgg tgagcgtgga agccgcggta tcattgcagc actggggcca gatggtaagc
     7081 cctcccgtat cgtagttatc tacacgacgg ggagtcaggc aactatggat gaacgaaata
     7141 gacagatcgc tgagataggt gcctcactga ttaagcattg gtaactgtca gaccaagttt
     7201 actcatatat actttagatt gatttaaaac ttcattttta atttaaaagg atctaggtga
     7261 agatcctttt tgataatctc atgaccaaaa tcccttaacg tgagttttcg ttccactgag
     7321 cgtcagaccc cgtagaaaag atcaaaggat cttcttgaga tccttttttt ctgcgcgtaa
     7381 tctgctgctt gcaaacaaaa aaaccaccgc taccagcggt ggtttgtttg ccggatcaag
     7441 agctaccaac tctttttccg aaggtaactg gcttcagcag agcgcagata ccaaatactg
     7501 ttcttctagt gtagccgtag ttaggccacc acttcaagaa ctctgtagca ccgcctacat
     7561 acctcgctct gctaatcctg ttaccagtgg ctgctgccag tggcgataag tcgtgtctta
     7621 ccgggttgga ctcaagacga tagttaccgg ataaggcgca gcggtcgggc tgaacggggg
     7681 gttcgtgcac acagcccagc ttggagcgaa cgacctacac cgaactgaga tacctacagc
     7741 gtgagctatg agaaagcgcc acgcttcccg aagggagaaa ggcggacagg tatccggtaa
     7801 gcggcagggt cggaacagga gagcgcacga gggagcttcc agggggaaac gcctggtatc
     7861 tttatagtcc tgtcgggttt cgccacctct gacttgagcg tcgatttttg tgatgctcgt
     7921 caggggggcg gagcctatgg aaaaacgcca gcaacgcggc ctttttacgg ttcctggcct
     7981 tttgctggcc ttttgctcac atgctagagg tacc
//
