>Addgene plasmid #92112 | pX330-HA-dSpCas9 | depositor partial sequence | sequence record 177887 | pX330-HA-dSpCas9 ORF
ATGTACCCATACGATGTTCCAGATTACGCTTCGCCGAAGAAAAAGCGCAAGGTCGAAGCGTCCGACAAGA
AGTACAGCATCGGCCTGGCCATCGGCACCAACTCTGTGGGCTGGGCCGTGATCACCGACGAGTACAAGGT
GCCCAGCAAGAAATTCAAGGTGCTGGGCAACACCGACCGGCACAGCATCAAGAAGAACCTGATCGGAGCC
CTGCTGTTCGACAGCGGCGAAACAGCCGAGGCCACCCGGCTGAAGAGAACCGCCAGAAGAAGATACACCA
GACGGAAGAACCGGATCTGCTATCTGCAAGAGATCTTCAGCAACGAGATGGCCAAGGTGGACGACAGCTT
CTTCCACAGACTGGAAGAGTCCTTCCTGGTGGAAGAGGATAAGAAGCACGAGCGGCACCCCATCTTCGGC
AACATCGTGGACGAGGTGGCCTACCACGAGAAGTACCCCACCATCTACCACCTGAGAAAGAAACTGGTGG
ACAGCACCGACAAGGCCGACCTGCGGCTGATCTATCTGGCCCTGGCCCACATGATCAAGTTCCGGGGCCA
CTTCCTGATCGAGGGCGACCTGAACCCCGACAACAGCGACGTGGACAAGCTGTTCATCCAGCTGGTGCAG
ACCTACAACCAGCTGTTCGAGGAAAACCCCATCAACGCCAGCGGCGTGGACGCCAAGGCCATCCTGTCTG
CCAGACTGAGCAAGAGCAGACGGCTGGAAAATCTGATCGCCCAGCTGCCCGGCGAGAAGAAGAATGGCCT
GTTCGGCAACCTGATTGCCCTGAGCCTGGGCCTGACCCCCAACTTCAAGAGCAACTTCGACCTGGCCGAG
GATGCCAAACTGCAGCTGAGCAAGGACACCTACGACGACGACCTGGACAACCTGCTGGCCCAGATCGGCG
ACCAGTACGCCGACCTGTTTCTGGCCGCCAAGAACCTGTCCGACGCCATCCTGCTGAGCGACATCCTGAG
AGTGAACACCGAGATCACCAAGGCCCCCCTGAGCGCCTCTATGATCAAGAGATACGACGAGCACCACCAG
GACCTGACCCTGCTGAAAGCTCTCGTGCGGCAGCAGCTGCCTGAGAAGTACAAAGAGATTTTCTTCGACC
AGAGCAAGAACGGCTACGCCGGCTACATTGACGGCGGAGCCAGCCAGGAAGAGTTCTACAAGTTCATCAA
GCCCATCCTGGAAAAGATGGACGGCACCGAGGAACTGCTCGTGAAGCTGAACAGAGAGGACCTGCTGCGG
AAGCAGCGGACCTTCGACAACGGCAGCATCCCCCACCAGATCCACCTGGGAGAGCTGCACGCCATTCTGC
GGCGGCAGGAAGATTTTTACCCATTCCTGAAGGACAACCGGGAAAAGATCGAGAAGATCCTGACCTTCCG
CATCCCCTACTACGTGGGCCCTCTGGCCAGGGGAAACAGCAGATTCGCCTGGATGACCAGAAAGAGCGAG
GAAACCATCACCCCCTGGAACTTCGAGGAAGTGGTGGACAAGGGCGCTTCCGCCCAGAGCTTCATCGAGC
GGATGACCAACTTCGATAAGAACCTGCCCAACGAGAAGGTGCTGCCCAAGCACAGCCTGCTGTACGAGTA
CTTCACCGTGTATAACGAGCTGACCAAAGTGAAATACGTGACCGAGGGAATGAGAAAGCCCGCCTTCCTG
AGCGGCGAGCAGAAAAAGGCCATCGTGGACCTGCTGTTCAAGACCAACCGGAAAGTGACCGTGAAGCAGC
TGAAAGAGGACTACTTCAAGAAAATCGAGTGCTTCGACTCCGTGGAAATCTCCGGCGTGGAAGATCGGTT
CAACGCCTCCCTGGGCACATACCACGATCTGCTGAAAATTATCAAGGACAAGGACTTCCTGGACAATGAG
GAAAACGAGGACATTCTGGAAGATATCGTGCTGACCCTGACACTGTTTGAGGACAGAGAGATGATCGAGG
AACGGCTGAAAACCTATGCCCACCTGTTCGACGACAAAGTGATGAAGCAGCTGAAGCGGCGGAGATACAC
CGGCTGGGGCAGGCTGAGCCGGAAGCTGATCAACGGCATCCGGGACAAGCAGTCCGGCAAGACAATCCTG
GATTTCCTGAAGTCCGACGGCTTCGCCAACAGAAACTTCATGCAGCTGATCCACGACGACAGCCTGACCT
TTAAAGAGGACATCCAGAAAGCCCAGGTGTCCGGCCAGGGCGATAGCCTGCACGAGCACATTGCCAATCT
GGCCGGCAGCCCCGCCATTAAGAAGGGCATCCTGCAGACAGTGAAGGTGGTGGACGAGCTCGTGAAAGTG
ATGGGCCGGCACAAGCCCGAGAACATCGTGATCGAAATGGCCAGAGAGAACCAGACCACCCAGAAGGGAC
AGAAGAACAGCCGCGAGAGAATGAAGCGGATCGAAGAGGGCATCAAAGAGCTGGGCAGCCAGATCCTGAA
AGAACACCCCGTGGAAAACACCCAGCTGCAGAACGAGAAGCTGTACCTGTACTACCTGCAGAATGGGCGG
GATATGTACGTGGACCAGGAACTGGACATCAACCGGCTGTCCGACTACGATGTGGACGCCATCGTGCCTC
AGAGCTTTCTGAAGGACGACTCCATCGACAACAAGGTGCTGACCAGAAGCGACAAGAACCGGGGCAAGAG
CGACAACGTGCCCTCCGAAGAGGTCGTGAAGAAGATGAAGAACTACTGGCGGCAGCTGCTGAACGCCAAG
CTGATTACCCAGAGAAAGTTCGACAATCTGACCAAGGCCGAGAGAGGCGGCCTGAGCGAACTGGATAAGG
CCGGCTTCATCAAGAGACAGCTGGTGGAAACCCGGCAGATCACAAAGCACGTGGCACAGATCCTGGACTC
CCGGATGAACACTAAGTACGACGAGAATGACAAGCTGATCCGGGAAGTGAAAGTGATCACCCTGAAGTCC
AAGCTGGTGTCCGATTTCCGGAAGGATTTCCAGTTTTACAAAGTGCGCGAGATCAACAACTACCACCACG
CCCACGACGCCTACCTGAACGCCGTCGTGGGAACCGCCCTGATCAAAAAGTACCCTAAGCTGGAAAGCGA
GTTCGTGTACGGCGACTACAAGGTGTACGACGTGCGGAAGATGATCGCCAAGAGCGAGCAGGAAATCGGC
AAGGCTACCGCCAAGTACTTCTTCTACAGCAACATCATGAACTTTTTCAAGACCGAGATTACCCTGGCCA
ACGGCGAGATCCGGAAGCGGCCTCTGATCGAGACAAACGGCGAAACCGGGGAGATCGTGTGGGATAAGGG
CCGGGATTTTGCCACCGTGCGGAAAGTGCTGAGCATGCCCCAAGTGAATATCGTGAAAAAGACCGAGGTG
CAGACAGGCGGCTTCAGCAAAGAGTCTATCCTGCCCAAGAGGAACAGCGATAAGCTGATCGCCAGAAAGA
AGGACTGGGACCCTAAGAAGTACGGCGGCTTCGACAGCCCCACCGTGGCCTATTCTGTGCTGGTGGTGGC
CAAAGTGGAAAAGGGCAAGTCCAAGAAACTGAAGAGTGTGAAAGAGCTGCTGGGGATCACCATCATGGAA
AGAAGCAGCTTCGAGAAGAATCCCATCGACTTTCTGGAAGCCAAGGGCTACAAAGAAGTGAAAAAGGACC
TGATCATCAAGCTGCCTAAGTACTCCCTGTTCGAGCTGGAAAACGGCCGGAAGAGAATGCTGGCCTCTGC
CGGCGAACTGCAGAAGGGAAACGAACTGGCCCTGCCCTCCAAATATGTGAACTTCCTGTACCTGGCCAGC
CACTATGAGAAGCTGAAGGGCTCCCCCGAGGATAATGAGCAGAAACAGCTGTTTGTGGAACAGCACAAGC
ACTACCTGGACGAGATCATCGAGCAGATCAGCGAGTTCTCCAAGAGAGTGATCCTGGCCGACGCTAATCT
GGACAAAGTGCTGTCCGCCTACAACAAGCACCGGGATAAGCCCATCAGAGAGCAGGCCGAGAATATCATC
CACCTGTTTACCCTGACCAATCTGGGAGCCCCTGCCGCCTTCAAGTACTTTGACACCACCATCGACCGGA
AGAGGTACACCAGCACCAAAGAGGTGCTGGACGCCACCCTGATCCACCAGAGCATCACCGGCCTGTACGA
GACACGGATCGACCTGTCTCAGCTGGGAGGCGACAAAAGGCCGGCGGCCACGAAAAAGGCCGGCCAGGCA
AAAAAGAAAAAGTAA
